>Addgene plasmid #98913 | pJB066 | addgene full sequence | sequence record 190916 | Addgene NGS Result
AAGAAACCAATTGTCCATATTGCATCAGACATTGCCGTCACTGCGTCTTTTACTGGCTCTTCTCGCTAAC
CAAACCGGTAACCCCGCTTATTAAAAGCATTCTGTAACAAAGCGGGACCAAAGCCATGACAAAAACGCGT
AACAAAAGTGTCTATAATCACGGCAAAAAAGTCCACATTGATTATTTGCACGGCGTCACACTTTGCTATG
CCATAGCATTTTTATCCATAAGATTAGCGGATCCTACCTGACGCTTTTTATCGCAACTCTCTACTGTTTC
TCCATACCCGTTTTTTTGGGCTAGAAATAATTTTGTTTAACTTTAAGAAGGAGATATACGCTAGCATGTT
TGAACCAATGGAACTTACCAATGACGCGGTGATTAAAGTCATCGGCGTCGGCGGCGGCGGCGGTAATGCT
GTTGAACACATGGTGCGCGAGCGCATTGAAGGTGTTGAATTCTTCGCGGTAAATACCGATGCACAAGCGC
TGCGTAAAACAGCGGTTGGACAGACGATTCAAATCGGTAGCGGTATCACCAAAGGACTGGGCGCTGGCGC
TAATCCAGAAGTTGGCCGCAATGCGGCTGATGAGGATCGCGATGCATTGCGTGCGGCGCTGGAAGGTGCA
GACATGGTCTTTATTGCTGCGGGTATGGGTGGTGGTACCGGTACAGGTGCAGCACCAGTCGTCGCTGAAG
TGGCAAAAGATTTGGGTATCCTGACCGTTGCTGTCGTCACTAAGCCTTTCAACTTTGAAGGCAAGAAGCG
TATGGCATTCGCGGAGCAGGGGATCACTGAACTGTCCAAGCATGTGGACTCTCTGATCACTATCCCGAAC
GACAAACTGCTGAAAGTTCTGGGCCGCGGTATCTCCCTGCTGGATGCGTTTGGCGCAGCGAACGATGTAC
TGAAAGGCGCTGTGCAAGGTATCGCTGAACTGATTACTCGTCCGGGTTTGATGAACGTGGACTTTGCAGA
CGTACGCACCGTAATGTCTGAGATGGGCTACGCAATGATGGGTTCTGGCGTGGCGAGCGGTGAAGACCGT
GCGGAAGAAGCTGCTGAAATGGCTATCTCTTCTCCGCTGCTGGAAGATATCGACCTGTCTGGCGCGCGCG
GCGTGCTGGTTAACATCACGGCGGGCTTCGATCTGCGTCTGGATGAGTTCGAAACGGTAGGTAACACCAT
CCGTGCATTTGCTTCCGACAACGCGACTGTGGTTATCGGTACTTCTCTTGACCCGGATATGAATGACGAG
CTGCGCGTAACCGTTGTTGCGACAGGTATCGGCATGGACAAACGTCCTGAAATCACTCTGGTGACCAATA
AGCAGGTTCAGCAGCCAGTGATGGATCGCTACCAGCAGCATGGGATGGCTCCGCTGACCCAGGAGCAGAA
GCCGGTTGCTAAAGTCGTGAATGACAATGCGCCGCAAACTGCGAAAGAGCCGGATTATCTGGATATCCCA
GCATTCCTGCGTAAGCAAGCTGATGGCCTATGCGGCCGCATGGTGAGCAAGGGCGAGGAGGATAACATGG
CCATCATTAAGGAGTTCATGCGCTTCAAGGTGCACATGGAGGGGTCCGTGAACGGCCACGTGTTCGAGAT
CGAGGGCGAGGGCGAGGGCCGCCCCTACGAGGGCACCCAGACCGCCAAGCTGAAGGTGACCAAGGGTGGC
CCCCTGCCCTTCACCTGGGACATCCTGTCCCCTCAATTCATGTACGGCTCCAATGCCTACGTGAAGCACC
CCGCCGACATCCCCGACTACTTTAAGCTGTCCTTCCCCGAGGGCTTCAAGTGGGAGCGCGTGATGAAATT
CGAGGACGGCGGCGTGGTGACCGTGACCCAGGACTCCTCCCTGCAGGACGGTGAGTTCATCTACAAGGTG
AAGCTGCGCGGCACCAACTTCCCCTCCGACGGCCCCGTAATGCAGAAGAAGACCATGGGCTGGGAGGCCC
TCTCCGAGCGGATGTACCCCGAGGACGGCGCCCTGAAGGGCGAGGTCAAGCCGAGAGTGAAGCTGAAGGA
CGGCGGCCACTACGACGCTGAGGTCAAGACCACCTACAAGGCCAAGAAGCCCGTGCAGCTGCCCGGCGCC
TACAACGTCAACCGCAAGTTGGACATCACCTCACACAACGAGGACTACACCATCGTGGAACAGTACGAAC
GTGCCGAGGGCCGCCACTCCACCGGCGGCATGGACGAGCTGTACAAGTAAGTCGACCTGCAGGCATGCAA
GCTTAGTAAAGCCCTCGCTAGATTTTAATGCGGATGTTGCGATTACTTCGCCAACTATTGCGATAACAAG
AAAAAGCCAGCCTTTCATGATATATCTCCCAATTTGTGTAGGGCTTATTATGCACGCTTAAAAATAATAA
AAGCAGACTTGACCTGATAGTTTGGCTGTGAGCAATTATGTGCTTAGTGCATCTAACGCTTGAGTTAAGC
CGCGCCGCGAAGCGGCGTCGGCTTGAACGAATTGTTAGACATTATTTGCCGACTACCTTGGTGATCTCGC
CTTTCACGTAGTGGACAAATTCTTCCAACTGATCTGCGCGCGAGGCCAAGCGATCTTCTTCTTGTCCAAG
ATAAGCCTGTCTAGCTTCAAGTATGACGGGCTGATACTGGGCCGGCAGGCGCTCCATTGCCCAGTCGGCA
GCGACATCCTTCGGCGCGATTTTGCCGGTTACTGCGCTGTACCAAATGCGGGACAACGTAAGCACTACAT
TTCGCTCATCGCCAGCCCAGTCGGGCGGCGAGTTCCATAGCGTTAAGGTTTCATTTAGCGCCTCAAATAG
ATCCTGTTCAGGAACCGGATCAAAGAGTTCCTCCGCCGCTGGACCTACCAAGGCAACGCTATGTTCTCTT
GCTTTTGTCAGCAAGATAGCCAGATCAATGTCGATCGTGGCTGGCTCGAAGATACCTGCAAGAATGTCAT
TGCGCTGCCATTCTCCAAATTGCAGTTCGCGCTTAGCTGGATAACGCCACGGAATGATGTCGTCGTGCAC
AACAATGGTGACTTCTACAGCGCGGAGAATCTCGCTCTCTCCAGGGGAAGCCGAAGTTTCCAAAAGGTCG
TTGATCAAAGCTCGCCGCGTTGTTTCATCAAGCCTTACGGTCACCGTAACCAGCAAATCAATATCACTGT
GTGGCTTCAGGCCGCCATCCACTGCGGAGCCGTACAAATGTACGGCCAGCAACGTCGGTTCGAGATGGCG
CTCGATGACGCCAACTACCTCTGATAGTTGAGTCGATACTTCGGCGATCACCGCTTCCCTCATGATGTTT
AACTTTGTTTTAGGGCGACTGCCCTGCTGCGTAACATCGTTGCTGCTCCATAACATCAAACATCGACCCA
CGGCGTAACGCGCTTGCTGCTTGGATGCCCGAGGCATAGACTGTACCCCAAAAAAACAGTCATAACAAGC
CATGAAAACCGCCACTGCGCCGTTACCACCGCTGCGTTCGGTCAAGGTTCTGGACCAGTTGCGTGAGCGC
ATACGCTACTTGCATTACAGCTTACGAACCGAACAGGCTTATGTCCACTGGGTTCGTGCCTTCATCCGTT
TCCACGGTGTGCGTCACCCGGCAACCTTGGGCAGCAGCGAAGTCGAGGCATTTCTGTCCTGGCTGGCGAA
CGAGCGCAAGGTTTCGGTCTCCACG
[255 nt withheld, positions 3666-3920]
ACGATCATCGTGCGGGAGGGCAAGGGCTCCAAGGATCGGGCCTTGATGTTACCCGAGAGCTTGGCACCCA
GCCTGCGCGAGCAGGGGAATTAATTCCCACGGGTTTTGCTGCCCGCAAACGGGCTGTTCTGGTGTTGCTA
GTTTGTTATCAGAATCGCAGATCCGGCTTCAGCCGGTTTGCCGGCTGAAAGCGCTATTTCTTCCAGAATT
GCCATGATTTTTTCCCCACGGGAGGCGTCACTGGCTCCCGTGTTGTCGGCAGCTTTGATTCGATAAGCAG
CATCGCCTGTTTCAGGCTGTCTATGTGTGACTGTTGAGCTGTAACAAGTTGTCTCAGGTGTTCAATTTCA
TGTTCTAGTTGCTTTGTTTTACTGGTTTCACCTGTTCTATTAGGTGTTACATGCTGTTCATCTGTTACAT
TGTCGATCTGTTCATGGTGAACAGCTTTGAATGCACCAAAAACTCGTAAAAGCTCTGATGTATCTATCTT
TTTTACACCGTTTTCATCTGTGCATATGGACAGTTTTCCCTTTGATATGTAACGGTGAACAGTTGTTCTA
CTTTTGTTTGTTAGTCTTGATGCTTCACTGATAGATACAAGAGCCATAAGAACCTCAGATCCTTCCGTAT
TTAGCCAGTATGTTCTCTAGTGTGGTTCGTTGTTTTTGCGTGAGCCATGAGAACGAACCATTGAGATCAT
ACTTACTTTGCATGTCACTCAAAAATTTTGCCTCAAAACTGGTGAGCTGAATTTTTGCAGTTAAAGCATC
GTGTAGTGTTTTTCTTAGTCCGTTATGTAGGTAGGAATCTGATGTAATGGTTGTTGGTATTTTGTCACCA
TTCATTTTTATCTGGTTGTTCTCAAGTTCGGTTACGAGATCCATTTGTCTATCTAGTTCAACTTGGAAAA
TCAACGTATCAGTCGGGCGGCCTCGCTTATCAACCACCAATTTCATATTGCTGTAAGTGTTTAAATCTTT
ACTTATTGGTTTCAAAACCCATTGGTTAAGCCTTTTAAACTCATGGTAGTTATTTTCAAGCATTAACATG
AACTTAAATTCATCAAGGCTAATCTCTATATTTGCCTTGTGAGTTTTCTTTTGTGTTAGTTCTTTTAATA
ACCACTCATAAATCCTCATAGAGTATTTGTTTTCAAAAGACTTAACATGTTCCAGATTATATTTTATGAA
TTTTTTTAACTGGAAAAGATAAGGCAATATCTCTTCACTAAAAACTAATTCTAATTTTTCGCTTGAGAAC
TTGGCATAGTTTGTCCACTGGAAAATCTCAAAGCCTTTAACCAAAGGATTCCTGATTTCCACAGTTCTCG
TCATCAGCTCTCTGGTTGCTTTAGCTAATACACCATAAGCATTTTCCCTACTGATGTTCATCATCTGAGC
GTATTGGTTATAAGTGAACGATACCGTCCGTTCTTTCCTTGTAGGGTTTTCAATCGTGGGGTTGAGTAGT
GCCACACAGCATAAAATTAGCTTGGTTTCATGCTCCGTTAAGTCATAGCGACTAATCGCTAGTTCATTTG
CTTTGAAAACAACTAATTCAGACATACATCTCAATTGGTCTAGGTGATTTTAATCACTATACCAATTGAG
ATGGGCTAGTCAATGATAATTACTAGTCCTTTTCCTTTGAGTTGTGGGTATCTGTAAATTCTGCTAGACC
TTTGCTGGAAAACTTGTAAATTCTGCTAGACCCTCTGTAAATTCCGCTAGACCTTTGTGTGTTTTTTTTG
TTTATATTCAAGTGGTTATAATTTATAGAATAAAGAAAGAATAAAAAAAGATAAAAAGAATAGATCCCAG
CCCTGTGTATAACTCACTACTTTAGTCAGTTCCGCAGTATTACAAAAGGATGTCGCAAACGCTGTTTGCT
CCTCTACAAAACAGACCTTAAAACCCTAAAGGCTTAAGTAGCACCCTCGCAAGCTCGGGCAAATCGCTGA
ATATTCCTTTTGTCTCCGACCATCAGGCACCTGAGTCGCTGTCTTTTTCGTGACATTCAGTTCGCTGCGC
TCACGGCTCTGGCAGTGAATGGGGGTAAATGGCACTACAGGCGCCTTTTATGGATTCATGCAAGGAAACT
ACCCATAATACAAGAAAAGCCCGTCACGGGCTTCTCAGGGCGTTTTATGGCGGGTCTGCTATGTGGTGCT
ATCTGACTTTTTGCTGTTCAGCAGTTCCTGCCCTCTGATTTTCCAGTCTGACCACTTCGGATTATCCCGT
GACAGGTCATTCAGACTGGCTAATGCACCCAGTAAGGCAGCGGTATCATCAACAGGCTTACCCGTCTTAC
TGTCGGGAATTCTTATGACAACTTGACGGCTACATCATTCACTTTTTCTTCACAACCGGCACGGAACTCG
CTCGGGCTGGCCCCGGTGCATTTTTTAAATACCCGCGAGAAATAGAGTTGATCGTCAAAACCAACATTGC
GACCGACGGTGGCGATAGGCATCCGGGTGGTGCTCAAAAGCAGCTTCGCCTGGCTGATACGTTGGTCCTC
GCGCCAGCTTAAGACGCTAATCCCTAACTGCTGGCGGAAAAGATGTGACAGACGCGACGGCGACAAGCAA
ACATGCTGTGCGACGCTGGCGATATCAAAATTGCTGTCTGCCAGGTGATCGCTGATGTACTGACAAGCCT
CGCGTACCCGATTATCCATCGGTGGATGGAGCGACTCGTTAATCGCTTCCATGCGCCGCAGTAACAATTG
CTCAAGCAGATTTATCGCCAGCAGCTCCGAATAGCGCCCTTCCCCTTGCCCGGCGTTAATGATTTGCCCA
AACAGGTCGCTGAAATGCGGCTGGTGCGCTTCATCCGGGCGAAAGAACCCCGTATTGGCAAATATTGACG
GCCAGTTAAGCCATTCATGCCAGTAGGCGCGCGGACGAAAGTAAACCCACTGGTGATACCATTCGCGAGC
CTCCGGATGACGACCGTAGTGATGAATCTCTCCTGGCGGGAACAGCAAAATATCACCCGGTCGGCAAACA
AATTCTCGTCCCTGATTTTTCACCACCCCCTGACCGCGAATGGTGAGATTGAGAATATAACCTTTCATTC
CCAGCGGTCGGTCGATAAAAAAATCGAGATAACCGTTGGCCTCAATCGGCGTTAAACCCGCCACCAGATG
GGCATTAAACGAGTATCCCGGCAGCAGGGGATCATTTTGCGCTTCAGCCATACTTTTCATACTCCCGCCA
TTCAGAG
Features (pLannotate 1.2.2; 12 found; start..end, strand, type, name):
      1..285     +  promoter       araBAD promoter: araBAD; promoter of the L-arabinose operon of E. coli; the araC regulatory gene is transcribed in the opposite direction (Guzman et al., 1995)
    312..334     +  RBS            RBS: efficient ribosome binding site from bacteriophage T7 gene 10 (Olins and Rangwala, 1989)
    346..1494    +  CDS            ftsZ: FTSZ_ECOLI - Also known as sfiB, sulB. Experimental evidence at protein level: Swiss-Prot protein existence level 1. Essential cell division protein that forms a contractile ring structure (Z ring) at the future cell division site. The regulation of the ring assembly controls the timing and the location of cell division. One of the functions of the FtsZ ring is to recruit other cell division proteins to the septum to produce a new cell wall between the dividing cells. Binds GTP and shows GTPase activity. Polymerization and bundle formation is enhanced by CbeA. From Escherichia coli (strain K12
   1510..2220    +  CDS            PAmCherry: photoactivatable monomeric derivative of DsRed fluorescent protein mammalian codon-optimized
   2220..2244    +  misc_feature   MCS (fragment): pUC18/19 multiple cloning site
   2236..2328    -  CDS            qacE (fragment): QACE_ECOLX - Protein inferred from homology: Swiss-Prot protein existence level 3. Multidrug exporter. Is implicated for the resistance to bacteriocidal quaternary ammonium compounds. From Escherichia coli.
   2492..3283    -  CDS            SmR: aminoglycoside adenylyltransferase (Murphy, 1985); aadA; confers resistance to spectinomycin and streptomycin
   3290..3346    -  CDS            GmR (fragment): gentamycin acetyltransferase; aacC1; confers resistance to gentamycin
   3432..4004    +  CDS            int (fragment) (sequence partly withheld): INT2_ECOLX - Protein inferred from homology: Swiss-Prot protein existence level 3. Putative integrase believed to be involved in the insertion of antibiotic resistance genes into plasmids and transposons. From Escherichia coli.
   4535..5485    -  CDS            Rep101: RepA protein needed for replication with the pSC101 origin; rep101
   5533..5755    -  rep_origin     pSC101 ori: low-copy replication origin that requires the Rep101 protein
   6243..7121    -  CDS            araC: L-arabinose regulatory protein; araC
