[The description below was written by a language model from this plasmid's Addgene catalogue record and pLannotate feature annotations shown in this document.]
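Description:
pJB066 is a low-copy bacterial expression plasmid, built on the pDR175 backbone, that produces the E. coli cell division protein FtsZ fused at its C terminus to the photoactivatable red fluorescent protein PAmCherry1. The sequenced record is about 7.1 kb. Replication depends on the pSC101 origin together with its cognate Rep101 (RepA) initiator protein, which keeps the plasmid at only a few copies per cell. Selection is by spectinomycin through the aadA aminoglycoside adenylyltransferase gene, which also confers streptomycin resistance. The fragments of qacE, a gentamicin acetyltransferase gene and an integron-type integrase that flank aadA are non-functional remnants, consistent with the resistance cassette having come from an integron context.

The expression cassette is driven by the araBAD (pBAD) promoter, with the araC regulator encoded on the plasmid and transcribed divergently, so that fusion levels can be tuned with L-arabinose. A strong ribosome binding site from phage T7 gene 10 precedes the 1,149 bp ftsZ coding sequence. This is followed after a short linker region by the PAmCherry coding sequence (annotated as mammalian codon-optimized) and a remnant of the pUC18/19 polylinker.

FtsZ is a GTPase that polymerizes into the Z ring at the future division site and recruits other division proteins. Titratable, low-copy expression suits a labelled copy of an essential protein like this. PAmCherry1 stays dark until it is photoactivated, which makes the fusion suited to single-molecule localization (PALM-type) super-resolution imaging. The associated study examined the organization of the E. coli FtsZ ring and its constriction dynamics.
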