Addgene plasmid #98913: pJB066
Purpose: Express FtsZ tagged with pAmCherry1 in E coli
Depositing lab: Jie Xiao. Depositing organization: Johns Hopkins University and School of Medicine. Publication: A multi-layered protein network stabilizes the Escherichia coli FtsZ-ring and modulates constriction dynamics. Buss J, Coltharp C, Shtengel G, Yang X, Hess H, Xiao J. PLoS Genet. 2015 Apr 7;11(4):e1005128. doi: 10.1371/journal.pgen.1005128. eCollection 2015 Apr. PGENETICS-D-14-03238 PubMed 25848771.
Backbone
  Vector backbone: pDR175
  Vector type: Bacterial Expression
Growth in bacteria
  Bacterial resistance: Spectinomycin, 50 μg/mL
  Growth temperature: 37°C
  Growth strain: DH5alpha
  Copy number: Low Copy
Gene/Insert
  Gene/Insert name: FtsZ
  Species: E. coli
  Insert size (bp): 1149
  GenBank ID: NC_000913.3
  Promoter: pBAD
  Tag / fusion protein: pAmCherry1 (C terminal on insert)
  Cloning method: Ligation Independent Cloning
  Sequencing primers: 5′ CTTTAAGAAGGAGATATACG; 3′ CTTTACTAAGCTTGCATGCCTG
Terms and licenses: Academic/Nonprofit Terms; Industry Terms: Not Available to Industry
How to cite: pJB066 was a gift from Jie Xiao (Addgene plasmid # 98913 ; http://n2t.net/addgene:98913 ; RRID:Addgene_98913)
